>Addgene plasmid #30266 | pETCON-HB3/design_86 | depositor partial sequence | sequence record 13922 | Author sequence
CATATGGCTGATACATTGTTGATCTTGGGTGACTCTTTGTCAGCAGGTTATCAAATGTTGGCCGAATTTG
CTTGGCCATTCTTGTTGAATAAGAAATGGCAATCTAAGACCTCAGTTGTAAACGCTTCCATTAGTGGTGA
CACTTCCCAACAAGGTTTGGCTAGATTACCAGCATTGTTAAAGCAACATCAACCTAGATGGGTCTTGGTT
GAATTAGGTGGTAATGATGGTTTAGAAGGTTTTCAACCACAACAAACTGAACAAACATTGAGACAAATCT
TACAAGACGTTAAAGCTGCAAACGCAGAACCTTTGTTAATGCAAATTAGACCACCTGCCAATTATGGTAG
AAGATACAACGAAGCATTTTCAGCCATCTATCCAAAATTGGCCAAGGAATTTGATGTACCATTGTTGCCA
TTTTTCATGGAAGAAGTCTATTTGAAACCTCAATGGATGCAAGATGACGGTATTCATCCAAATTACGAAG
CACAACCTTTCATAGCCGACTGGATGGCTAAGCAATTGCAACCATTAGTAAACCACCTCGAG
