>Addgene plasmid #30266 | pETCON-HB3/design_86 | addgene partial sequence | sequence record 35440 | 30266 with GAL1
ACTTCATACATTTTCAATTAAGATGCAGTTACTTCGCTGTTTTTCAATATTTTCTGTTATTGCTTCAGTT
TTAGCACAGGAACTGACAACTATATGCGAGCAAATCCCCTCACCAACTTTAGAATCGACGCCGTACTCTT
TGTCAACGACTACTATTTTGGCCAACGGGAAGGCAATGCAAGGAGTTTTTGAATATTACAAATCAGTAAC
GTTTGTCAGTAATTGCGGTTCTCACCCCTCAACAACTAGCAAAGGCAGCCCCATAAACACACAGTATGTT
TTTAAGGACAATAGCTCGACGATTGAAGGTAGATACCCATACGACGTTCCAGACTACGCTCTGCAGGCTA
GTGGTGGAGGAGGCTCTGGTGGAGGCGGTAGCGGAGGCGGAGGGTCGGCTAGCCATATGGCTGATACATT
GTTGATCTTGGGTGACTCTTTGTCAGCAGGTTATCAAATGTTGGCCGAATTTGCTTGGCCATTCTTGTTG
AATAAGAAATGGCAATCTAAGACCTCAGTTGTAAACGCTTCCATTAGTGGTGACACTTCCCAACAAGGTT
TGGCTAGATTACCAGCATTGTTAAAGCAACATCAACCTAGATGGGTCTTGGTTGAATTAGGTGGTAATGA
TGGTTTAGAAGGTTTTCAACCACAACAAACTGAACAAACATTGAGACAAATCTTACAAGACGTTAAAGCT
GCAAACGCAGAACCTTTGTTAATGCAAATTAGACCACCTGCCAATTATGGTAGAAGATACAACGAAGCAT
TTTCAGCCATCTATCCAAAATTGGCCAAGGAATTTGATGTACCATTGTTGCCATTTTTCATGG
