[The description below was written by a language model from this plasmid's Addgene catalogue record.]
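Description:
pETCON-HB3/design_86 is a yeast expression plasmid built on the pETCON backbone (about 5.4 kb without insert). It carries a 552 bp computationally designed open reading frame encoding HB3, a protein designed to bind the hemagglutinin (HA) of the SC1918/H1 influenza virus. The insert is a wholly designed sequence rather than a natural gene. It was cloned by restriction digestion between NdeI at the 5′ end and XhoI at the 3′ end, and both sites remain intact, so the design can be excised or exchanged for other variants. In bacteria the plasmid is maintained at high copy number under ampicillin selection.

The record gives no feature table, so it does not state the promoter driving expression in yeast, the yeast origin of replication, the yeast selection marker, or any fusion partners or epitope tags flanking the insert. pETCON is generally known as a yeast surface display vector, in which inserts are fused to a cell-wall anchoring protein so that binding to a labelled target can be measured on intact cells. That use would suit a designed binder, but this arrangement is not documented in the catalogue fields.

The associated publication is a community-wide assessment of protein-interface modelling methods aimed at improving design methodology. The name "design_86" suggests that this construct is one member of a numbered series of designed binders. Its likely use is therefore experimental testing of whether the HB3 design binds its HA target, providing data for benchmarking or refining computational interface design.
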