Addgene plasmid #30266: pETCON-HB3/design_86
Depositing lab: David Baker. Depositing organization: University of Washington. Publication: Community-Wide Assessment of Protein-Interface Modeling Suggests Improvements to Design Methodology. Fleishman SJ, Whitehead TA, Strauch EM, Corn JE, Qin S, Zhou HX, Mitchell JC, Demerdash ON, Takeda-Shitaka M, Terashi G, Moal IH, Li X, Bates PA, Zacharias M, Park H, Ko JS, Lee H, Seok C, Bourquard T, Bernauer J, Poupon A, Aze J, Soner S, Ovali SK, Ozbek P, Tal NB, Haliloglu T, Hwang H, Vreven T, Pierce BG, Weng Z, Perez-Cano L, Pons C, Fernandez-Recio J, Jiang F, Yang F, Gong X, Cao L, Xu X, Liu B, Wang P, Li C, Wang C, Robert CH, Guharoy M, Liu S, Huang Y, Li L, Guo D, Chen Y, Xiao Y, London N, Itzhaki Z, Schueler-Furman O, Inbar Y, Patapov V, Cohen M, Schreiber G, Tsuchiya Y, Kanamori E, Standley DM, Nakamura H, Kinoshita K, Driggers CM, Hall RG, Morgan JL, Hsu VL, Zhan J, Yang Y, Zhou Y, Kastritis PL, Bonvin AM, Zhang W, Camacho CJ, Kilambi KP, Sircar A, Gray JJ, Ohue M, Uchikoga N, Matsuzaki Y, Ishida T, Akiyama Y, Khashan R, Bush S, Fouches D, Tropsha A, Esquivel-Rodriguez J, Kihara D, Stranges PB, Jacak R, Kuhlman B, Huang SY, Zou X, Wodak SJ, Janin J, Baker D. J Mol Biol. 2011 Sep 29. 10.1016/j.jmb.2011.09.031 PubMed 22001016.
Backbone
  Vector backbone: pETCON
  Backbone size w/o insert (bp): 5400
  Vector type: Yeast Expression
Growth in bacteria
  Bacterial resistance: Ampicillin, 100 μg/mL
  Growth temperature: 37°C
  Growth strain: DH5alpha
  Copy number: High Copy
Gene/Insert
  Gene/Insert name: SC1918/H1 HA designed binding protein HB3
  Species: Designed Sequence
  Insert size (bp): 552
  Cloning method: Restriction Enzyme; 5′ cloning site NdeI (not destroyed); 3′ cloning site XhoI (not destroyed)
  Sequencing primers: 5′ UP-GS
Resource information
  A portion of this plasmid was derived from a plasmid made by: Designed sequence
Terms and licenses: Academic/Nonprofit Terms; Industry Terms: Not Available to Industry
How to cite: pETCON-HB3/design_86 was a gift from David Baker (Addgene plasmid # 30266 ; http://n2t.net/addgene:30266 ; RRID:Addgene_30266)
